Addgene plasmid #25467: UBH26
Purpose: Bacterial expression for structure determination; may not be full ORF
Depositing lab: Cheryl Arrowsmith. Depositing organization: University of Toronto.
Backbone
  Vector backbone: pET28a-LIC
  Backbone manufacturer: SGC
  Backbone size w/o insert (bp): 7328
  Vector type: Bacterial Expression
Growth in bacteria
  Bacterial resistance: Kanamycin, 50 μg/mL
  Growth temperature: 37°C
  Growth strain: DH5alpha
  Copy number: Low Copy
Gene/Insert
  Gene/Insert name: ubh26.019.099 (alt names: PDB: 1YQB; Ubiquitin Protein 3; UBQLN3)
  Species: H. sapiens (human)
  Insert size (bp): 243
  Mutation: Contains amino acids 19-99
  Entrez Gene: UBQLN3 (a.k.a. TUP-1)
  Tag / fusion protein: His (N terminal on insert)
  Cloning method: Restriction Enzyme
  Sequencing primers: 5′ T7; 3′ T7-term
Terms and licenses: Academic/Nonprofit Terms; Industry Terms: Not Available to Industry
Depositor comments: PDB: 1YQB http://www.thesgc.org/structures/1YQB/
How to cite: UBH26 was a gift from Cheryl Arrowsmith (Addgene plasmid # 25467 ; http://n2t.net/addgene:25467 ; RRID:Addgene_25467)
