[The description below was written by a language model from this plasmid's Addgene catalogue record.]
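Description:
UBH26 is a bacterial expression plasmid built on pET28a-LIC, a ligation-independent-cloning derivative of the pET28a vector produced by a structural genomics group. It confers kanamycin resistance and is recorded as low copy, with propagation in a standard cloning strain such as DH5alpha. The record lists a backbone of 7328 bp without insert. No feature table is provided, so the promoter and origin are not explicitly stated. The use of T7 and T7-terminator sequencing primers is consistent with the usual pET arrangement, in which the insert sits between a T7 promoter and T7 terminator and is expressed in hosts that supply T7 RNA polymerase.

The insert is a 243 bp fragment of human UBQLN3 (ubiquilin 3, also called TUP-1) encoding amino acids 19–99 only, so it is a deliberately truncated domain construct rather than the full open reading frame. The fragment carries an N-terminal His tag, which allows purification of the recombinant protein by immobilised metal affinity chromatography. The cloning method is catalogued as restriction enzyme, despite the LIC designation of the backbone.

The stated purpose is bacterial production of protein for structure determination. The depositor links this construct to a deposited Protein Data Bank structure of the same fragment. It is therefore best suited to making purified UBQLN3 domain for crystallography, NMR or related biophysical and binding studies, and not to functional work that requires the full-length protein.
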