>Addgene plasmid #25467 | UBH26 | depositor partial sequence | sequence record 11871 | Author sequence
CCCCACCTCATCAAGGTGACAGTGAAGACGCCCAAAGACAAGGAGGATTTCTCAGTTACAGACACATGCA
CTATCCAGCAGCTGAAGGAAGAGATATCTCAGCGCTTTAAGGCCCACCCCGATCAGCTTGTTCTAATCTT
TGCTGGCAAAATCCTCAAGGATCCTGACTCACTGGCACAGTGTGGAGTGCGAGATGGCCTCACTGTCCAC
CTGGTCATCAAGAGGCAGCACCGTGCCATGGGC
