>Addgene plasmid #25467 | UBH26 | addgene partial sequence | sequence record 31447 | 25467 with T7
AATTCCCTCTGAATATTTTGTTTACTTTAAGAAGGAGATATACCATGGGCAGCAGCCATCATCATCATCA
TCACAGCAGCGGCCTGGTTCCGCGTGGTAGTCCCCACCTCATCAAGGTGACAGTGAAGACGCCCAAAGAC
AAGGAGGATTTCTCAGTTACAGACACATGCACTATCCAGCAGCTGAAGGAAGAGATATCTCAGCGCTTTA
AGGCCCACCCCGATCAGCTTGTTCTAATCTTTGCTGGCAAAATCCTCAAGGATCCTGACTCACTGGCACA
GTGTGGAGTGCGAGATGGCCTCACTGTCCACCTGGTCATCAAGAGGCAGCACCGTGCCATGGGCTGATGA
CGAAGCTTGCGGCCGCACTCGAGCACCACCACCACCACCACTGAGATCCGGCTGCTAACAAAGCCCGAAA
GGAAGCTGAGTTGGCTGCTGCCACCGCTGAGCAATAACTAGCATAACCCCTTGGGGCCTCTAAACGGGTC
TTGAGGGGTTTTTTGCTGAAAGGAGGAACTATATCCGGATTGGCGAATGGG
[124 nt withheld, positions 542-665]
C
[91 nt withheld, positions 667-757]
A
[49 nt withheld, positions 759-807]
CCTTTGACGTTGGAGTCCACGTTCTTT
[37 nt withheld, positions 835-871]
ACCCTATCTCGGTCTATTCTTTTTGATTTATAAGGGATTTTGCCGATTCGCTATGT
